[The description below was written by a language model from this plasmid's Addgene catalogue record and pLannotate feature annotations shown in this document.]
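Description:
pc3XB-ZF120 is a mammalian expression-type plasmid built on pc3XB, a modified version of the pcDNA3 backbone, and it serves as an archive vector for a single engineered zinc finger module. It belongs to the Zinc Finger Consortium Modular Assembly Kit v1.0. The roughly 90 bp insert, ZF120, encodes one C2H2 zinc finger from the ToolGen module set (ToolGen name QSHV) that is recorded as recognising the DNA triplet CGA. The module sits between XbaI and BamHI sites, both preserved. This fits the kit's purpose of excising and joining individual finger units by restriction cloning to build multi-finger arrays, which can then be used to make zinc finger nucleases. The automated annotation labels this short coding segment as a fragment of mouse Znf22. That label most likely reflects sequence similarity among zinc finger motifs rather than the actual origin of the insert.

The finger module lies downstream of the CMV immediate early enhancer and promoter and a T7 promoter, which also provides the sequencing primer site, and it is followed by the bovine growth hormone polyadenylation signal. A separate cassette with the SV40 early promoter, the neo gene and the SV40 poly(A) signal allows G418 selection in mammalian cells. In E. coli the plasmid replicates at high copy from a ColE1/pUC-type origin and is selected with ampicillin through the bla gene. An f1 origin is also present for single-stranded DNA production. Several small annotated fragments (HIV-1 LTR, ble, lacI, and the lac promoter and operator) appear to be backbone remnants or short similarity matches with no stated function. The full sequence is 5,466 nt.
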