Addgene plasmid #13170: pc3XB-ZF120
Depositing lab: Keith Joung. Depositing organization: Massachusetts General Hospital. Publication: Standardized reagents and protocols for engineering zinc finger nucleases by modular assembly. Wright DA, Thibodeau-Beganny S, Sander JD, Winfrey RJ, Hirsh AS, Eichtinger M, Fu F, Porteus MH, Dobbs D, Voytas DF, Joung JK. Nat Protoc. 2006;1(3):1637-52. doi: 10.1038/nprot.2006.259 PubMed 17406455.
Backbone
  Vector backbone: pc3XB
  Backbone manufacturer: Modified Invitrogen pcDNA3
  Backbone size w/o insert (bp): 5400
  Vector type: Mammalian Expression
  Selectable markers: Neomycin (select with G418)
Growth in bacteria
  Bacterial resistance: Ampicillin, 100 μg/mL
  Growth temperature: 37°C
  Growth strain: XL1 Blue
  Copy number: High Copy
Gene/Insert
  Gene/Insert name: ZF120
  Insert size (bp): 90
  Cloning method: Restriction Enzyme; 5′ cloning site XbaI (not destroyed); 3′ cloning site BamHI (not destroyed)
  Sequencing primers: 5′ T7
Terms and licenses: Academic/Nonprofit Terms; Industry Terms: Not Available to Industry
Depositor comments: Part of the Zinc Finger Consortium Modular Assembly Kit v1.0. Finger protein sequence: PGEKPYECDHCGKSFSQSSHLNVHKRTH. Target DNA sequence: CGA. This zinc finger is derived from the ToolGen module set. ToolGen ZF ID: 22. ToolGen ZF Name: QSHV.
How to cite: pc3XB-ZF120 was a gift from Keith Joung (Addgene plasmid # 13170 ; http://n2t.net/addgene:13170 ; RRID:Addgene_13170)
