Features (pLannotate 1.2.2; 20 found; start..end, strand, type, name):
     28..80      -  misc_feature   bom (fragment): basis of mobility region from pBR322
    235..614     +  enhancer       CMV enhancer: human cytomegalovirus immediate early enhancer
    615..818     +  promoter       CMV promoter: human cytomegalovirus (CMV) immediate early promoter
    814..847     +  LTR            5' LTR (truncated) (fragment): truncated 5' long terminal repeat (LTR) from HIV-1
    863..881     +  promoter       T7 promoter: promoter for bacteriophage T7 RNA polymerase
    927..1019    +  CDS            Znf22 (fragment): ZNF22_MOUSE - Also known as Krox25, Krox26, Zfp422. Experimental evidence at protein level: Swiss-Prot protein existence level 1. Binds DNA through the consensus sequence 5'-CAATG-3'. May be involved in transcriptional regulation and may play a role in tooth formation. From Mus musculus (Mouse).
   1062..1286    +  polyA_signal   bGH poly(A) signal: bovine growth hormone polyadenylation signal
   1290..1311    +  promoter       SV40 promoter (fragment): SV40 enhancer and early promoter
   1332..1760    +  rep_origin     f1 ori (sequence partly withheld): f1 bacteriophage origin of replication; arrow indicates direction of (+) strand synthesis
   1774..2103    +  promoter       SV40 promoter: SV40 enhancer and early promoter
   2174..2965    +  CDS            neo: KKA2_KLEPN - Also known as kan, nptII. Experimental evidence at protein level: Swiss-Prot protein existence level 1. Resistance to kanamycin, neomycin, paromomycin, ribostamycin, butirosin and gentamicin B. From Klebsiella pneumoniae.
   2989..3147    +  CDS            ble (fragment): BLE_KLEPN - Experimental evidence at protein level: Swiss-Prot protein existence level 1. Binding protein with a strong affinity to the bleomycin family of antibiotics. Binds to CL990; an antimitotic-antibiotic compound. From Klebsiella pneumoniae.
   3142..3263    +  polyA_signal   SV40 poly(A) signal: SV40 polyadenylation signal
   3336..3352    -  protein_bind   lac operator: The lac repressor binds to the lac operator to inhibit transcription in E. coli. This inhibition can be relieved by adding lactose or isopropyl-β-D-thiogalactopyranoside (IPTG). lac repressor encoded by lacI
   3360..3390    -  promoter       lac promoter: promoter for the E. coli lac operon
   3405..3426    -  protein_bind   CAP binding site: CAP binding activates transcription in the presence of cAMP. E. coli catabolite activator protein
   3439..3531    -  CDS            lacI (fragment): lac repressor; lacI; The lac repressor binds to the lac operator to inhibit transcription in E. coli. This inhibition can be relieved by adding lactose or isopropyl-β-D-thiogalactopyranoside (IPTG).
   3714..4299    -  rep_origin     ori: high-copy-number ColE1/pMB1/pBR322/pUC origin of replication
   4470..5330    -  CDS            AmpR: β-lactamase; bla; confers resistance to ampicillin, carbenicillin, and related antibiotics
   5331..5435    -  promoter       AmpR promoter: bla
>Addgene plasmid #13170 | pc3XB-ZF120 | depositor full sequence | sequence record 7519 | Author sequence
GACGGATCGGGAGATCTCCCGATCCCCTATGGTGCACTCTCAGTACAATCTGCTCTGATGCCGCATAGTT
AAGCCAGTATCTGCTCCCTGCTTGTGTGTTGGAGGTCGCTGAGTAGTGCGCGAGCAAAATTTAAGCTACA
ACAAGGCAAGGCTTGACCGACAATTGCATGAAGAATCTGCTTAGGGTTAGGCGTTTTGCGCTGCTTCGCG
ATGTACGGGCCAGATATACGCGTTGACATTGATTATTGACTAGTTATTAATAGTAATCAATTACGGGGTC
ATTAGTTCATAGCCCATATATGGAGTTCCGCGTTACATAACTTACGGTAAATGGCCCGCCTGGCTGACCG
CCCAACGACCCCCGCCCATTGACGTCAATAATGACGTATGTTCCCATAGTAACGCCAATAGGGACTTTCC
ATTGACGTCAATGGGTGGAGTATTTACGGTAAACTGCCCACTTGGCAGTACATCAAGTGTATCATATGCC
AAGTACGCCCCCTATTGACGTCAATGACGGTAAATGGCCCGCCTGGCATTATGCCCAGTACATGACCTTA
TGGGACTTTCCTACTTGGCAGTACATCTACGTATTAGTCATCGCTATTACCATGGTGATGCGGTTTTGGC
AGTACATCAATGGGCGTGGATAGCGGTTTGACTCACGGGGATTTCCAAGTCTCCACCCCATTGACGTCAA
TGGGAGTTTGTTTTGGCACCAAAATCAACGGGACTTTCCAAAATGTCGTAACAACTCCGCCCCATTGACG
CAAATGGGCGGTAGGCGTGTACGGTGGGAGGTCTATATAAGCAGAGCTCTCTGGCTAACTAGAGAACCCA
CTGCTTACTGGCTTATCGAAATTAATACGACTCACTATAGGGAGACCCAAGCTGGCTAGCGTTTAAACGG
GCCCTCTAGACCCGGGGAGAAGCCTTACGAGTGCGACCACTGCGGCAAGTCCTTCAGCCAGAGCAGCCAC
CTGAACGTGCACAAGCGCACCCACACCGGTGGATCCTCTGCACAGTAGTAAGCTTAAGTTTAAACCGCTG
ATCAGCCTCGACTGTGCCTTCTAGTTGCCAGCCATCTGTTGTTTGCCCCTCCCCCGTGCCTTCCTTGACC
CTGGAAGGTGCCACTCCCACTGTCCTTTCCTAATAAAATGAGGAAATTGCATCGCATTGTCTGAGTAGGT
GTCATTCTATTCTGGGGGGTGGGGTGGGGCAGGACAGCAAGGGGGAGGATTGGGAAGACAATAGCAGGCA
TGCTGGGGATGCGGTGGGCTCTATGGCTTCTGAGGCGGAAAGAACCAGCTGGGGCTCTAGGGGGTATCCC
C
[124 nt withheld, positions 1332-1455]
C
[91 nt withheld, positions 1457-1547]
A
[49 nt withheld, positions 1549-1597]
CCTTTGACGTTGGAGTCCACGTTCTTT
[37 nt withheld, positions 1625-1661]
ACCCTATCTCGGTCTATTCTTTTGATTTATAAGGGATTTTGCCGATTTCGGCCTATTGGTTAAAAAATGA
GCTGATTTAACAAAAATTTAACGCGAATTAATTCTGTGGAATGTGTGTCAGTTAGGGTGTGGAAAGTCCC
CAGGCTCCCCAGCAGGCAGAAGTATGCAAAGCATGCATCTCAATTAGTCAGCAACCAGGTGTGGAAAGTC
CCCAGGCTCCCCAGCAGGCAGAAGTATGCAAAGCATGCATCTCAATTAGTCAGCAACCATAGTCCCGCCC
CTAACTCCGCCCATCCCGCCCCTAACTCCGCCCAGTTCCGCCCATTCTCCGCCCCATGGCTGACTAATTT
TTTTTATTTATGCAGAGGCCGAGGCCGCCTCTGCCTCTGAGCTATTCCAGAAGTAGTGAGGAGGCTTTTT
TGGAGGCCTAGGCTTTTGCAAAAAGCTCCCGGCCGGGAGCTTGTATATCCATTTTCGGATCTGATCAAGA
GACAGGATGAGGATCGTTTCGCATGATTGAACAAGATGGATTGCACGCAGGTTCTCCGGCCGCTTGGGTG
GAGAGGCTATTCGGCTATGACTGGGCACAACAGACAATCGGCTGCTCTGATGCCGCCGTGTTCCGGCTGT
CAGCGCAGGGGCGCCCGGTTCTTTTTGTCAAGACCGACCTGTCCGGTGCCCTGAATGAACTGCAGGACGA
GGCAGCGCGGCTATCGTGGCTGGCCACGACGGGCGTTCCTTGCGCAGCTGTGCTCGACGTTGTCACTGAA
GCGGGAAGGGACTGGCTGCTATTGGGCGAAGTGCCGGGGCAGGATCTCCTGTCATCTCACCTTGCTCCTG
CCGAGAAAGTATCCATCATGGCTGATGCAATGCGGCGGCTGCATACGCTTGATCCGGCTACCTGCCCATT
CGACCACCAAGCGAAACATCGCATCGAGCGAGCACGTACTCGGATGGAAGCCGGTCTTGTCGATCAGGAT
GATCTGGACGAAGAGCATCAGGGGCTCGCGCCAGCCGAACTGTTCGCCAGGCTCAAGGCGCGCATGCCCG
ACGGCGAGGATCTCGTCGTGACCCATGGCGATGCCTGCTTGCCGAATATCATGGTGGAAAATGGCCGCTT
TTCTGGATTCATCGACTGTGGCCGGCTGGGTGTGGCGGACCGCTATCAGGACATAGCGTTGGCTACCCGT
GATATTGCTGAAGAGCTTGGCGGCGAATGGGCTGACCGCTTCCTCGTGCTTTACGGTATCGCCGCTCCCG
ATTCGCAGCGCATCGCCTTCTATCGCCTTCTTGACGAGTTCTTCTGAGCGGGACTCTGGGGTTCGAAATG
ACCGACCAAGCGACGCCCAACCTGCCATCACGAGATTTCGATTCCACCGCCGCCTTCTATGAAAGGTTGG
GCTTCGGAATCGTTTTCCGGGACGCCGGCTGGATGATCCTCCAGCGCGGGGATCTCATGCTGGAGTTCTT
CGCCCACCCCAACTTGTTTATTGCAGCTTATAATGGTTACAAATAAAGCAATAGCATCACAAATTTCACA
AATAAAGCATTTTTTTCACTGCATTCTAGTTGTGGTTTGTCCAAACTCATCAATGTATCTTATCATGTCT
GTATACCGTCGACCTCTAGCTAGAGCTTGGCGTAATCATGGTCATAGCTGTTTCCTGTGTGAAATTGTTA
TCCGCTCACAATTCCACACAACATACGAGCCGGAAGCATAAAGTGTAAAGCCTGGGGTGCCTAATGAGTG
AGCTAACTCACATTAATTGCGTTGCGCTCACTGCCCGCTTTCCAGTCGGGAAACCTGTCGTGCCAGCTGC
ATTAATGAATCGGCCAACGCGCGGGGAGAGGCGGTTTGCGTATTGGGCGCTCTTCCGCTTCCTCGCTCAC
TGACTCGCTGCGCTCGGTCGTTCGGCTGCGGCGAGCGGTATCAGCTCACTCAAAGGCGGTAATACGGTTA
TCCACAGAATCAGGGGATAACGCAGGAAAGAACATGTGAGCAAAAGGCCAGCAAAAGGCCAGGAACCGTA
AAAAGGCCGCGTTGCTGGCGTTTTTCCATAGGCTCCGCCCCCCTGACGAGCATCACAAAAATCGACGCTC
AAGTCAGAGGTGGCGAAACCCGACAGGACTATAAAGATACCAGGCGTTTCCCCCTGGAAGCTCCCTCGTG
CGCTCTCCTGTTCCGACCCTGCCGCTTACCGGATACCTGTCCGCCTTTCTCCCTTCGGGAAGCGTGGCGC
TTTCTCATAGCTCACGCTGTAGGTATCTCAGTTCGGTGTAGGTCGTTCGCTCCAAGCTGGGCTGTGTGCA
CGAACCCCCCGTTCAGCCCGACCGCTGCGCCTTATCCGGTAACTATCGTCTTGAGTCCAACCCGGTAAGA
CACGACTTATCGCCACTGGCAGCAGCCACTGGTAACAGGATTAGCAGAGCGAGGTATGTAGGCGGTGCTA
CAGAGTTCTTGAAGTGGTGGCCTAACTACGGCTACACTAGAAGAACAGTATTTGGTATCTGCGCTCTGCT
GAAGCCAGTTACCTTCGGAAAAAGAGTTGGTAGCTCTTGATCCGGCAAACAAACCACCGCTGGTAGCGGT
TTTTTTGTTTGCAAGCAGCAGATTACGCGCAGAAAAAAAGGATCTCAAGAAGATCCTTTGATCTTTTCTA
CGGGGTCTGACGCTCAGTGGAACGAAAACTCACGTTAAGGGATTTTGGTCATGAGATTATCAAAAAGGAT
CTTCACCTAGATCCTTTTAAATTAAAAATGAAGTTTTAAATCAATCTAAAGTATATATGAGTAAACTTGG
TCTGACAGTTACCAATGCTTAATCAGTGAGGCACCTATCTCAGCGATCTGTCTATTTCGTTCATCCATAG
TTGCCTGACTCCCCGTCGTGTAGATAACTACGATACGGGAGGGCTTACCATCTGGCCCCAGTGCTGCAAT
GATACCGCGAGACCCACGCTCACCGGCTCCAGATTTATCAGCAATAAACCAGCCAGCCGGAAGGGCCGAG
CGCAGAAGTGGTCCTGCAACTTTATCCGCCTCCATCCAGTCTATTAATTGTTGCCGGGAAGCTAGAGTAA
GTAGTTCGCCAGTTAATAGTTTGCGCAACGTTGTTGCCATTGCTACAGGCATCGTGGTGTCACGCTCGTC
GTTTGGTATGGCTTCATTCAGCTCCGGTTCCCAACGATCAAGGCGAGTTACATGATCCCCCATGTTGTGC
AAAAAAGCGGTTAGCTCCTTCGGTCCTCCGATCGTTGTCAGAAGTAAGTTGGCCGCAGTGTTATCACTCA
TGGTTATGGCAGCACTGCATAATTCTCTTACTGTCATGCCATCCGTAAGATGCTTTTCTGTGACTGGTGA
GTACTCAACCAAGTCATTCTGAGAATAGTGTATGCGGCGACCGAGTTGCTCTTGCCCGGCGTCAATACGG
GATAATACCGCGCCACATAGCAGAACTTTAAAAGTGCTCATCATTGGAAAACGTTCTTCGGGGCGAAAAC
TCTCAAGGATCTTACCGCTGTTGAGATCCAGTTCGATGTAACCCACTCGTGCACCCAACTGATCTTCAGC
ATCTTTTACTTTCACCAGCGTTTCTGGGTGAGCAAAAACAGGAAGGCAAAATGCCGCAAAAAAGGGAATA
AGGGCGACACGGAAATGTTGAATACTCATACTCTTCCTTTTTCAATATTATTGAAGCATTTATCAGGGTT
ATTGTCTCATGAGCGGATACATATTTGAATGTATTTAGAAAAATAAACAAATAGGGGTTCCGCGCACATT
TCCCCGAAAAGTGCCACCTGACGTC
