>Addgene plasmid #13170 | pc3XB-ZF120 | addgene partial sequence | sequence record 19554 | CMV-F 5'-CGCAAATGGGCGGTAGGCGTG-3'
GCTCTCTGGCTACTAGAGACCCACTGCTTACTGGCTTATCGAAATTAATACGACTCACTATAGGGAGACC
CAAGCTGGCTAGCGTTTAAACGGGCCCTCTAGACCCGGGGAGAAGCCTTACGAGTGCGACCACTGCGGCA
AGTCCTTCAGCCAGAGCAGCCACCTGAACGTGCACAAGCGCACCCACACCGGTGGATCCTCTGCACAGTA
GTAAGCTTAAGTTTAAACCGCTGATCAGCCTCGACTGTGCCTTCTAGTTGCCAGCCATCTGTTGTTTGCC
CCTCCCCCGTGCCTTCCTTGACCCTGGAAGGTGCCACTCCCACTGTCCTTTCCTAATAAAATGAGGAAAT
TGCATCGCATTGTCTGAGTAGGTGTCATTCTATTCTGGGGGGTGGGGTGGG
